LOCUS       Exported 8028 bp ds-DNA circular SYN 12-MAY-2021
DEFINITION  This vector encode a His6-tagged proteinA-Tnp(hyperactive form)
            fusion protein..
ACCESSION   .
VERSION     .
KEYWORDS    pET15bpATnp
SOURCE      synthetic DNA construct
  ORGANISM  synthetic DNA construct
REFERENCE   1 (bases 1 to 8028)
  AUTHORS   Benjamin Carter, Wai Lim Ku, Qingsong Tang, Keji Zhao
  TITLE     Mapping Histone Modifications in Low Cell Number and Single Cells
            Using Antibody-guided Chromatin Tagmentation (ACT-seq)
  JOURNAL   BioRxiv, 2019
REFERENCE   2 (bases 1 to 8028)
  AUTHORS   .
  TITLE     Direct Submission
  JOURNAL   Exported May 12, 2021 from SnapGene Server 1.1.58
            http://www.snapgene.com
FEATURES             Location/Qualifiers
     source          1..8028
                     /organism="synthetic DNA construct"
                     /mol_type="other DNA"
     CDS             complement(630..1712)
                     /codon_start=1
                     /gene="lacI"
                     /product="lac repressor"
                     /label=lacI
                     /note="The lac repressor binds to the lac operator to
                     inhibit transcription in E. coli. This inhibition can be
                     relieved by adding lactose or
                     isopropyl-beta-D-thiogalactopyranoside (IPTG)."
                     /translation="MKPVTLYDVAEYAGVSYQTVSRVVNQASHVSAKTREKVEAAMAEL
                     NYIPNRVAQQLAGKQSLLIGVATSSLALHAPSQIVAAIKSRADQLGASVVVSMVERSGV
                     EACKAAVHNLLAQRVSGLIINYPLDDQDAIAVEAACTNVPALFLDVSDQTPINSIIFSH
                     EDGTRLGVEHLVALGHQQIALLAGPLSSVSARLRLAGWHKYLTRNQIQPIAEREGDWSA
                     MSGFQQTMQMLNEGIVPTAMLVANDQMALGAMRAITESGLRVGADISVVGYDDTEDSSC
                     YIPPLTTIKQDFRLLGQTSVDRLLQLSQGQAVKGNQLLPVSLVKRKTTLAPNTQTASPR
                     ALADSLMQLARQVSRLESGQ"
     primer_bind     1674..1693
                     /label=LacI-R
                     /note="LacI, reverse primer"
     promoter        complement(1713..1790)
                     /gene="lacI"
                     /label=lacI promoter
     primer_bind     1996..2015
                     /label=pBRrevBam
                     /note="pBR322 vectors, tet region, downstream of BamHI,
                     reverse primer"
     primer_bind     2099..2118
                     /label=T7
                     /note="T7 promoter, forward primer"
     promoter        2099..2117
                     /label=T7 promoter
                     /note="promoter for bacteriophage T7 RNA polymerase"
     protein_bind    2118..2142
                     /label=lac operator
                     /bound_moiety="lac repressor encoded by lacI"
                     /note="The lac repressor binds to the lac operator to
                     inhibit transcription in E. coli. This inhibition can be
                     relieved by adding lactose or
                     isopropyl-beta-D-thiogalactopyranoside (IPTG)."
     RBS             2157..2179
                     /note="efficient ribosome binding site from bacteriophage
                     T7 gene 10 (Olins and Rangwala, 1989)"
     CDS             2198..2215
                     /codon_start=1
                     /product="6xHis affinity tag"
                     /label=6xHis
                     /translation="HHHHHH"
     CDS             2225..2242
                     /codon_start=1
                     /product="thrombin recognition and cleavage site"
                     /label=thrombin site
                     /translation="LVPRGS"
     CDS             2699..3124
                     /codon_start=1
                     /product="immunoglobulin binding domains of Staphylocuccus
                     aureus protein A"
                     /label=protein A
                     /translation="SLKDDPSQSANLLSEAKKLNESQAPKADNKFNKEQQNAFYEILHL
                     PNLNEEQRNGFIQSLKDDPSQSANLLAEAKKLNDAQAPKADNKFNKEQQNAFYEILHLP
                     NLTEEQRNGFIQSLKDDPSVSKEILAEAKKLNDAQAPK"
     primer_bind     complement(4624..4642)
                     /label=T7 Term
                     /note="T7 terminator, reverse primer"
     terminator      4638..4685
                     /label=T7 terminator
                     /note="transcription terminator for bacteriophage T7 RNA
                     polymerase"
     promoter        complement(4860..4888)
                     /label=tet promoter
                     /note="E. coli promoter for tetracycline efflux protein
                     gene"
     primer_bind     complement(4915..4933)
                     /label=pBRforEco
                     /note="pBR322 vectors, upsteam of EcoRI site, forward
                     primer"
     promoter        5001..5105
                     /gene="bla"
                     /label=AmpR promoter
     CDS             5106..5966
                     /codon_start=1
                     /gene="bla"
                     /product="beta-lactamase"
                     /label=AmpR
                     /note="confers resistance to ampicillin, carbenicillin, and
                     related antibiotics"
                     /translation="MSIQHFRVALIPFFAAFCLPVFAHPETLVKVKDAEDQLGARVGYI
                     ELDLNSGKILESFRPEERFPMMSTFKVLLCGAVLSRVDAGQEQLGRRIHYSQNDLVEYS
                     PVTEKHLTDGMTVRELCSAAITMSDNTAANLLLTTIGGPKELTAFLHNMGDHVTRLDRW
                     EPELNEAIPNDERDTTMPAAMATTLRKLLTGELLTLASRQQLIDWMEADKVAGPLLRSA
                     LPAGWFIADKSGAGERGSRGIIAALGPDGKPSRIVVIYTTGSQATMDERNRQIAEIGAS
                     LIKHW"
     primer_bind     complement(5324..5343)
                     /label=Amp-R
                     /note="Ampicillin resistance gene, reverse primer"
     rep_origin      6137..6725
                     /direction=RIGHT
                     /label=ori
                     /note="high-copy-number ColE1/pMB1/pBR322/pUC origin of
                     replication"
     primer_bind     6626..6645
                     /label=pBR322ori-F
                     /note="pBR322 origin, forward primer"
     primer_bind     6879..6896
                     /label=L4440
                     /note="L4440 vector, forward primer"
     misc_feature    6911..7053
                     /label=bom
                     /note="basis of mobility region from pBR322"
     primer_bind     complement(6979..6998)
                     /label=pRS-marker
                     /note="pRS vectors, use to sequence yeast selectable
                     marker"
     primer_bind     7139..7161
                     /label=pGEX 3'
                     /note="pGEX vectors, reverse primer"
     CDS             complement(7155..7346)
                     /codon_start=1
                     /gene="rop"
                     /product="Rop protein, which maintains plasmids at low copy
                     number"
                     /label=rop
                     /translation="MTKQEKTALNMARFIRSQTLTLLEKLNELDADEQADICESLHDHA
                     DELYRSCLARFGDDGENL"
ORIGIN
        1 ggaggcagac aaggtatagg gcggcgccta caatccatgc caacccgttc catgtgctcg
       61 ccgaggcggc ataaatcgcc gtgacgatca gcggtccagt gatcgaagtt aggctggtaa
      121 gagccgcgag cgatccttga agctgtccct gatggtcgtc atctacctgc ctggacagca
      181 tggcctgcaa cgcgggcatc ccgatgccgc cggaagcgag aagaatcata atggggaagg
      241 ccatccagcc tcgcgtcgcg aacgccagca agacgtagcc cagcgcgtcg gccgccatgc
      301 cggcgataat ggcctgcttc tcgccgaaac gtttggtggc gggaccagtg acgaaggctt
      361 gagcgagggc gtgcaagatt ccgaataccg caagcgacag gccgatcatc gtcgcgctcc
      421 agcgaaagcg gtcctcgccg aaaatgaccc agagcgctgc cggcacctgt cctacgagtt
      481 gcatgataaa gaagacagtc ataagtgcgg cgacgatagt catgccccgc gcccaccgga
      541 aggagctgac tgggttgaag gctctcaagg gcatcggtcg agatcccggt gcctaatgag
      601 tgagctaact tacattaatt gcgttgcgct cactgcccgc tttccagtcg ggaaacctgt
      661 cgtgccagct gcattaatga atcggccaac gcgcggggag aggcggtttg cgtattgggc
      721 gccagggtgg tttttctttt caccagtgag acgggcaaca gctgattgcc cttcaccgcc
      781 tggccctgag agagttgcag caagcggtcc acgctggttt gccccagcag gcgaaaatcc
      841 tgtttgatgg tggttaacgg cgggatataa catgagctgt cttcggtatc gtcgtatccc
      901 actaccgaga tatccgcacc aacgcgcagc ccggactcgg taatggcgcg cattgcgccc
      961 agcgccatct gatcgttggc aaccagcatc gcagtgggaa cgatgccctc attcagcatt
     1021 tgcatggttt gttgaaaacc ggacatggca ctccagtcgc cttcccgttc cgctatcggc
     1081 tgaatttgat tgcgagtgag atatttatgc cagccagcca gacgcagacg cgccgagaca
     1141 gaacttaatg ggcccgctaa cagcgcgatt tgctggtgac ccaatgcgac cagatgctcc
     1201 acgcccagtc gcgtaccgtc ttcatgggag aaaataatac tgttgatggg tgtctggtca
     1261 gagacatcaa gaaataacgc cggaacatta gtgcaggcag cttccacagc aatggcatcc
     1321 tggtcatcca gcggatagtt aatgatcagc ccactgacgc gttgcgcgag aagattgtgc
     1381 accgccgctt tacaggcttc gacgccgctt cgttctacca tcgacaccac cacgctggca
     1441 cccagttgat cggcgcgaga tttaatcgcc gcgacaattt gcgacggcgc gtgcagggcc
     1501 agactggagg tggcaacgcc aatcagcaac gactgtttgc ccgccagttg ttgtgccacg
     1561 cggttgggaa tgtaattcag ctccgccatc gccgcttcca ctttttcccg cgttttcgca
     1621 gaaacgtggc tggcctggtt caccacgcgg gaaacggtct gataagagac accggcatac
     1681 tctgcgacat cgtataacgt tactggtttc acattcacca ccctgaattg actctcttcc
     1741 gggcgctatc atgccatacc gcgaaaggtt ttgcgccatt cgatggtgtc cgggatctcg
     1801 acgctctccc ttatgcgact cctgcattag gaagcagccc agtagtaggt tgaggccgtt
     1861 gagcaccgcc gccgcaagga atggtgcatg caaggagatg gcgcccaaca gtcccccggc
     1921 cacggggcct gccaccatac ccacgccgaa acaagcgctc atgagcccga agtggcgagc
     1981 ccgatcttcc ccatcggtga tgtcggcgat ataggcgcca gcaaccgcac ctgtggcgcc
     2041 ggtgatgccg gccacgatgc gtccggcgta gaggatcgag atctcgatcc cgcgaaatta
     2101 atacgactca ctatagggga attgtgagcg gataacaatt cccctctaga aataattttg
     2161 tttaacttta agaaggagat ataccatggg cagcagccat catcatcatc atcacagcag
     2221 cggcctggtg ccgcgcggca gccatatgca tgcgcaacac gatgaagctc aacaaaatgc
     2281 tttttatcaa gtcttaaata tgcctaactt aaatgctgat caacgcaatg gttttatcca
     2341 aagccttaaa gatgatccaa gccaaagtgc taacgtttta ggtgaagcta aaaaacttaa
     2401 tgactctcaa gctccaaaag ctgatgcgca acaaaataac ttcaacaaag atcaacaaag
     2461 cgccttctat gaaattttga acatgcctaa cttaaacgaa gcgcaacgca atggtttcat
     2521 tcaaagtctt aaagacgatc caagccaaag cactaacgtt ttaggtgaag ctaaaaaatt
     2581 aaacgaatct caagcaccga aagctgacaa caatttcaac aaagaacaac aaaatgcttt
     2641 ctatgaaatc ttgaacatgc ctaacttgaa cgaagaacaa cgcaatggtt tcatccaaag
     2701 cttaaaagat gacccaagtc aaagtgctaa cctattgtca gaagctaaaa agttaaatga
     2761 atctcaagca ccgaaagcgg ataacaaatt caacaaagaa caacaaaatg ctttctatga
     2821 aatcttacat ttacctaact taaacgaaga acaacgcaat ggtttcatcc aaagcttaaa
     2881 agatgaccca agccaaagcg ctaacctttt agcagaagct aaaaagctaa atgatgcaca
     2941 agcaccaaaa gctgacaaca aattcaacaa agaacaacaa aatgctttct atgaaatttt
     3001 acatttacct aacttaactg aagaacaacg taacggcttc atccaaagcc ttaaagacga
     3061 tccttcagtg agcaaagaaa ttttagcaga agctaaaaag ctaaacgatg ctcaagcacc
     3121 aaaaggtggc ggtgaattca tgataacttc tgctcttcat cgtgcggccg actgggctaa
     3181 atctgtgttc tcttcggcgg cgctgggtga tcctcgccgt actgcccgct tggttaacgt
     3241 cgccgcccaa ttggcaaaat attctggtaa atcaataacc atctcatcag agggtagtaa
     3301 agccgcgcag gaaggcgctt accgatttat ccgcaatccc aacgtttctg ccgaggcgat
     3361 cagaaaggct ggcgccatgc aaacagtcaa gttggctcag gagtttcccg aactgctggc
     3421 cattgaggac accacctctt tgagttatcg ccaccaggtc gccgaagagc ttggcaagct
     3481 gggctctatt caggataaat cccgcggatg gtgggttcac tccgttctct tgctcgaggc
     3541 caccacattc cgcaccgtag gattactgca tcaggagtgg tggatgcgcc cggatgaccc
     3601 tgccgatgcg gatgaaaagg agagtggcaa atggctggca gcggccgcaa ctagccggtt
     3661 acgcatgggc agcatgatga gcaacgtgat tgcggtctgt gaccgcgaag ccgatattca
     3721 tgcttatctg caggacaaac tggcgcataa cgagcgcttc gtggtgcgct ccaagcaccc
     3781 acgcaaggac gtagagtctg ggttgtatct gtacgaccat ctgaagaacc aaccggagtt
     3841 gggtggctat cagatcagca ttccgcaaaa gggcgtggtg gataaacgcg gtaaacgtaa
     3901 aaatcgacca gcccgcaagg cgagcttgag cctgcgcagt gggcgcatca cgctaaaaca
     3961 ggggaatatc acgctcaacg cggtgctggc cgaggagatt aacccgccca agggtgagac
     4021 cccgttgaaa tggttgttgc tgaccagcga accggtcgag tcgctagccc aagccttgcg
     4081 cgtcatcgac atttataccc atcgctggcg gatcgaggag ttccataagg catggaaaac
     4141 cggagcagga gccgagaggc aacgcatgga ggagccggat aatctggagc ggatggtctc
     4201 gatcctctcg tttgttgcgg tcaggctgtt acagctcaga gaaagcttca cgccgccgca
     4261 agcactcagg gcgcaagggc tgctaaagga agcggaacac gtagaaagcc agtccgcaga
     4321 aacggtgctg accccggatg aatgtcagct actgggctat ctggacaagg gaaaacgcaa
     4381 gcgcaaagag aaagcaggta gcttgcagtg ggcttacatg gcgatagcta gactgggcgg
     4441 ttttatggac agcaagcgaa ccggaattgc cagctggggc gccctctggg aaggttggga
     4501 agccctgcaa agtaaactgg atggctttct tgccgccaag gatctgatgg cgcaggggat
     4561 caagatcctt taaggatccg gctgctaaca aagcccgaaa ggaagctgag ttggctgctg
     4621 ccaccgctga gcaataacta gcataacccc ttggggcctc taaacgggtc ttgaggggtt
     4681 ttttgctgaa aggaggaact atatccggat atcccgcaag aggcccggca gtaccggcat
     4741 aaccaagcct atgcctacag catccagggt gacggtgccg aggatgacga tgagcgcatt
     4801 gttagatttc atacacggtg cctgactgcg ttagcaattt aactgtgata aactaccgca
     4861 ttaaagctta tcgatgataa gctgtcaaac atgagaattc ttgaagacga aagggcctcg
     4921 tgatacgcct atttttatag gttaatgtca tgataataat ggtttcttag acgtcaggtg
     4981 gcacttttcg gggaaatgtg cgcggaaccc ctatttgttt atttttctaa atacattcaa
     5041 atatgtatcc gctcatgaga caataaccct gataaatgct tcaataatat tgaaaaagga
     5101 agagtatgag tattcaacat ttccgtgtcg cccttattcc cttttttgcg gcattttgcc
     5161 ttcctgtttt tgctcaccca gaaacgctgg tgaaagtaaa agatgctgaa gatcagttgg
     5221 gtgcacgagt gggttacatc gaactggatc tcaacagcgg taagatcctt gagagttttc
     5281 gccccgaaga acgttttcca atgatgagca cttttaaagt tctgctatgt ggcgcggtat
     5341 tatcccgtgt tgacgccggg caagagcaac tcggtcgccg catacactat tctcagaatg
     5401 acttggttga gtactcacca gtcacagaaa agcatcttac ggatggcatg acagtaagag
     5461 aattatgcag tgctgccata accatgagtg ataacactgc ggccaactta cttctgacaa
     5521 cgatcggagg accgaaggag ctaaccgctt ttttgcacaa catgggggat catgtaactc
     5581 gccttgatcg ttgggaaccg gagctgaatg aagccatacc aaacgacgag cgtgacacca
     5641 cgatgcctgc agcaatggca acaacgttgc gcaaactatt aactggcgaa ctacttactc
     5701 tagcttcccg gcaacaatta atagactgga tggaggcgga taaagttgca ggaccacttc
     5761 tgcgctcggc ccttccggct ggctggttta ttgctgataa atctggagcc ggtgagcgtg
     5821 ggtctcgcgg tatcattgca gcactggggc cagatggtaa gccctcccgt atcgtagtta
     5881 tctacacgac ggggagtcag gcaactatgg atgaacgaaa tagacagatc gctgagatag
     5941 gtgcctcact gattaagcat tggtaactgt cagaccaagt ttactcatat atactttaga
     6001 ttgatttaaa acttcatttt taatttaaaa ggatctaggt gaagatcctt tttgataatc
     6061 tcatgaccaa aatcccttaa cgtgagtttt cgttccactg agcgtcagac cccgtagaaa
     6121 agatcaaagg atcttcttga gatccttttt ttctgcgcgt aatctgctgc ttgcaaacaa
     6181 aaaaaccacc gctaccagcg gtggtttgtt tgccggatca agagctacca actctttttc
     6241 cgaaggtaac tggcttcagc agagcgcaga taccaaatac tgtccttcta gtgtagccgt
     6301 agttaggcca ccacttcaag aactctgtag caccgcctac atacctcgct ctgctaatcc
     6361 tgttaccagt ggctgctgcc agtggcgata agtcgtgtct taccgggttg gactcaagac
     6421 gatagttacc ggataaggcg cagcggtcgg gctgaacggg gggttcgtgc acacagccca
     6481 gcttggagcg aacgacctac accgaactga gatacctaca gcgtgagcta tgagaaagcg
     6541 ccacgcttcc cgaagggaga aaggcggaca ggtatccggt aagcggcagg gtcggaacag
     6601 gagagcgcac gagggagctt ccagggggaa acgcctggta tctttatagt cctgtcgggt
     6661 ttcgccacct ctgacttgag cgtcgatttt tgtgatgctc gtcagggggg cggagcctat
     6721 ggaaaaacgc cagcaacgcg gcctttttac ggttcctggc cttttgctgg ccttttgctc
     6781 acatgttctt tcctgcgtta tcccctgatt ctgtggataa ccgtattacc gcctttgagt
     6841 gagctgatac cgctcgccgc agccgaacga ccgagcgcag cgagtcagtg agcgaggaag
     6901 cggaagagcg cctgatgcgg tattttctcc ttacgcatct gtgcggtatt tcacaccgca
     6961 tatatggtgc actctcagta caatctgctc tgatgccgca tagttaagcc agtatacact
     7021 ccgctatcgc tacgtgactg ggtcatggct gcgccccgac acccgccaac acccgctgac
     7081 gcgccctgac gggcttgtct gctcccggca tccgcttaca gacaagctgt gaccgtctcc
     7141 gggagctgca tgtgtcagag gttttcaccg tcatcaccga aacgcgcgag gcagctgcgg
     7201 taaagctcat cagcgtggtc gtgaagcgat tcacagatgt ctgcctgttc atccgcgtcc
     7261 agctcgttga gtttctccag aagcgttaat gtctggcttc tgataaagcg ggccatgtta
     7321 agggcggttt tttcctgttt ggtcactgat gcctccgtgt aagggggatt tctgttcatg
     7381 ggggtaatga taccgatgaa acgagagagg atgctcacga tacgggttac tgatgatgaa
     7441 catgcccggt tactggaacg ttgtgagggt aaacaactgg cggtatggat gcggcgggac
     7501 cagagaaaaa tcactcaggg tcaatgccag cgcttcgtta atacagatgt aggtgttcca
     7561 cagggtagcc agcagcatcc tgcgatgcag atccggaaca taatggtgca gggcgctgac
     7621 ttccgcgttt ccagacttta cgaaacacgg aaaccgaaga ccattcatgt tgttgctcag
     7681 gtcgcagacg ttttgcagca gcagtcgctt cacgttcgct cgcgtatcgg tgattcattc
     7741 tgctaaccag taaggcaacc ccgccagcct agccgggtcc tcaacgacag gagcacgatc
     7801 atgcgcaccc gtggccagga cccaacgctg cccgagatgc gccgcgtgcg gctgctggag
     7861 atggcggacg cgatggatat gttctgccaa gggttggttt gcgcattcac agttctccgc
     7921 aagaattgat tggctccaat tcttggagtg gtgaatccgt tagcgaggtg ccgccggctt
     7981 ccattcaggt cgaggtggcc cggctccatg caccgcgacg caacgcgg
//
