>Addgene plasmid #121137 | pET15bpATnp | addgene full sequence | sequence record 233689 | Addgene NGS Result
CTGCCACCATACCCACGCCGAAACAAGCGCTCATGAGCCCGAAGTGGCGAGCCCGATCTTCCCCATCGGT
GATGTCGGCGATATAGGCGCCAGCAACCGCACCTGTGGCGCCGGTGATGCCGGCCACGATGCGTCCGGCG
TAGAGGATCGAGATCTCGATCCCGCGAAATTAATACGACTCACTATAGGGGAATTGTGAGCGGATAACAA
TTCCCCTCTAGAAATAATTTTGTTTAACTTTAAGAAGGAGATATACCATGGGCAGCAGCCATCATCATCA
TCATCACAGCAGCGGCCTGGTGCCGCGCGGCAGCCATATGCATGCGCAACACGATGAAGCTCAACAAAAT
GCTTTTTATCAAGTCTTAAATATGCCTAACTTAAATGCTGATCAACGCAATGGTTTTATCCAAAGCCTTA
AAGATGATCCAAGCCAAAGTGCTAACGTTTTAGGTGAAGCTAAAAAACTTAATGACTCTCAAGCTCCAAA
AGCTGATGCGCAACAAAATAACTTCAACAAAGATCAACAAAGCGCCTTCTATGAAATTTTGAACATGCCT
AACTTAAACGAAGCGCAACGCAATGGTTTCATTCAAAGTCTTAAAGACGATCCAAGCCAAAGCACTAACG
TTTTAGGTGAAGCTAAAAAATTAAACGAATCTCAAGCACCGAAAGCTGACAACAATTTCAACAAAGAACA
ACAAAATGCTTTCTATGAAATCTTGAACATGCCTAACTTGAACGAAGAACAACGCAATGGTTTCATCCAA
AGCTTAAAAGATGACCCAAGTCAAAGTGCTAACCTATTGTCAGAAGCTAAAAAGTTAAATGAATCTCAAG
CACCGAAAGCGGATAACAAATTCAACAAAGAACAACAAAATGCTTTCTATGAAATCTTACATTTACCTAA
CTTAAACGAAGAACAACGCAATGGTTTCATCCAAAGCTTAAAAGATGACCCAAGCCAAAGCGCTAACCTT
TTAGCAGAAGCTAAAAAGCTAAATGATGCACAAGCACCAAAAGCTGACAACAAATTCAACAAAGAACAAC
AAAATGCTTTCTATGAAATTTTACATTTACCTAACTTAACTGAAGAACAACGTAACGGCTTCATCCAAAG
CCTTAAAGACGATCCTTCAGTGAGCAAAGAAATTTTAGCAGAAGCTAAAAAGCTAAACGATGCTCAAGCA
CCAAAAGGTGGCGGTGAATTCATGATAACTTCTGCTCTTCATCGTGCGGCCGACTGGGCTAAATCTGTGT
TCTCTTCGGCGGCGCTGGGTGATCCTCGCCGTACTGCCCGCTTGGTTAACGTCGCCGCCCAATTGGCAAA
ATATTCTGGTAAATCAATAACCATCTCATCAGAGGGTAGTAAAGCCGCGCAGGAAGGCGCTTACCGATTT
ATCCGCAATCCCAACGTTTCTGCCGAGGCGATCAGAAAGGCTGGCGCCATGCAAACAGTCAAGTTGGCTC
AGGAGTTTCCCGAACTGCTGGCCATTGAGGACACCACCTCTTTGAGTTATCGCCACCAGGTCGCCGAAGA
GCTTGGCAAGCTGGGCTCTATTCAGGATAAATCCCGCGGATGGTGGGTTCACTCCGTTCTCTTGCTCGAG
GCCACCACATTCCGCACCGTAGGATTACTGCATCAGGAGTGGTGGATGCGCCCGGATGACCCTGCCGATG
CGGATGAAAAGGAGAGTGGCAAATGGCTGGCAGCGGCCGCAACTAGCCGGTTACGCATGGGCAGCATGAT
GAGCAACGTGATTGCGGTCTGTGACCGCGAAGCCGATATTCATGCTTATCTGCAGGACAAACTGGCGCAT
AACGAGCGCTTCGTGGTGCGCTCCAAGCACCCACGCAAGGACGTAGAGTCTGGGTTGTATCTGTACGACC
ATCTGAAGAACCAACCGGAGTTGGGTGGCTATCAGATCAGCATTCCGCAAAAGGGCGTGGTGGATAAACG
CGGTAAACGTAAAAATCGACCAGCCCGCAAGGCGAGCTTGAGCCTGCGCAGTGGGCGCATCACGCTAAAA
CAGGGGAATATCACGCTCAACGCGGTGCTGGCCGAGGAGATTAACCCGCCCAAGGGTGAGACCCCGTTGA
AATGGTTGTTGCTGACCAGCGAACCGGTCGAGTCGCTAGCCCAAGCCTTGCGCGTCATCGACATTTATAC
CCATCGCTGGCGGATCGAGGAGTTCCATAAGGCATGGAAAACCGGAGCAGGAGCCGAGAGGCAACGCATG
GAGGAGCCGGATAATCTGGAGCGGATGGTCTCGATCCTCTCGTTTGTTGCGGTCAGGCTGTTACAGCTCA
GAGAAAGCTTCACGCCGCCGCAAGCACTCAGGGCGCAAGGGCTGCTAAAGGAAGCGGAACACGTAGAAAG
CCAGTCCGCAGAAACGGTGCTGACCCCGGATGAATGTCAGCTACTGGGCTATCTGGACAAGGGAAAACGC
AAGCGCAAAGAGAAAGCAGGTAGCTTGCAGTGGGCTTACATGGCGATAGCTAGACTGGGCGGTTTTATGG
ACAGCAAGCGAACCGGAATTGCCAGCTGGGGCGCCCTCTGGGAAGGTTGGGAAGCCCTGCAAAGTAAACT
GGATGGCTTTCTTGCCGCCAAGGATCTGATGGCGCAGGGGATCAAGATCCTTTAAGGATCCGGCTGCTAA
CAAAGCCCGAAAGGAAGCTGAGTTGGCTGCTGCCACCGCTGAGCAATAACTAGCATAACCCCTTGGGGCC
TCTAAACGGGTCTTGAGGGGTTTTTTGCTGAAAGGAGGAACTATATCCGGATATCCCGCAAGAGGCCCGG
CAGTACCGGCATAACCAAGCCTATGCCTACAGCATCCAGGGTGACGGTGCCGAGGATGACGATGAGCGCA
TTGTTAGATTTCATACACGGTGCCTGACTGCGTTAGCAATTTAACTGTGATAAACTACCGCATTAAAGCT
TATCGATGATAAGCTGTCAAACATGAGAATTCTTGAAGACGAAAGGGCCTCGTGATACGCCTATTTTTAT
AGGTTAATGTCATGATAATAATGGTTTCTTAGACGTCAGGTGGCACTTTTCGGGGAAATGTGCGCGGAAC
CCCTATTTGTTTATTTTTCTAAATACATTCAAATATGTATCCGCTCATGAGACAATAACCCTGATAAATG
CTTCAATAATATTGAAAAAGGAAGAGTATGAGTATTCAACATTTCCGTGTCGCCCTTATTCCCTTTTTTG
CGGCATTTTGCCTTCCTGTTTTTGCTCACCCAGAAACGCTGGTGAAAGTAAAAGATGCTGAAGATCAGTT
GGGTGCACGAGTGGGTTACATCGAACTGGATCTCAACAGCGGTAAGATCCTTGAGAGTTTTCGCCCCGAA
GAACGTTTTCCAATGATGAGCACTTTTAAAGTTCTGCTATGTGGCGCGGTATTATCCCGTGTTGACGCCG
GGCAAGAGCAACTCGGTCGCCGCATACACTATTCTCAGAATGACTTGGTTGAGTACTCACCAGTCACAGA
AAAGCATCTTACGGATGGCATGACAGTAAGAGAATTATGCAGTGCTGCCATAACCATGAGTGATAACACT
GCGGCCAACTTACTTCTGACAACGATCGGAGGACCGAAGGAGCTAACCGCTTTTTTGCACAACATGGGGG
ATCATGTAACTCGCCTTGATCGTTGGGAACCGGAGCTGAATGAAGCCATACCAAACGACGAGCGTGACAC
CACGATGCCTGCAGCAATGGCAACAACGTTGCGCAAACTATTAACTGGCGAACTACTTACTCTAGCTTCC
CGGCAACAATTAATAGACTGGATGGAGGCGGATAAAGTTGCAGGACCACTTCTGCGCTCGGCCCTTCCGG
CTGGCTGGTTTATTGCTGATAAATCTGGAGCCGGTGAGCGTGGGTCTCGCGGTATCATTGCAGCACTGGG
GCCAGATGGTAAGCCCTCCCGTATCGTAGTTATCTACACGACGGGGAGTCAGGCAACTATGGATGAACGA
AATAGACAGATCGCTGAGATAGGTGCCTCACTGATTAAGCATTGGTAACTGTCAGACCAAGTTTACTCAT
ATATACTTTAGATTGATTTAAAACTTCATTTTTAATTTAAAAGGATCTAGGTGAAGATCCTTTTTGATAA
TCTCATGACCAAAATCCCTTAACGTGAGTTTTCGTTCCACTGAGCGTCAGACCCCGTAGAAAAGATCAAA
GGATCTTCTTGAGATCCTTTTTTTCTGCGCGTAATCTGCTGCTTGCAAACAAAAAAACCACCGCTACCAG
CGGTGGTTTGTTTGCCGGATCAAGAGCTACCAACTCTTTTTCCGAAGGTAACTGGCTTCAGCAGAGCGCA
GATACCAAATACTGTCCTTCTAGTGTAGCCGTAGTTAGGCCACCACTTCAAGAACTCTGTAGCACCGCCT
ACATACCTCGCTCTGCTAATCCTGTTACCAGTGGCTGCTGCCAGTGGCGATAAGTCGTGTCTTACCGGGT
TGGACTCAAGACGATAGTTACCGGATAAGGCGCAGCGGTCGGGCTGAACGGGGGGTTCGTGCACACAGCC
CAGCTTGGAGCGAACGACCTACACCGAACTGAGATACCTACAGCGTGAGCTATGAGAAAGCGCCACGCTT
CCCGAAGGGAGAAAGGCGGACAGGTATCCGGTAAGCGGCAGGGTCGGAACAGGAGAGCGCACGAGGGAGC
TTCCAGGGGGAAACGCCTGGTATCTTTATAGTCCTGTCGGGTTTCGCCACCTCTGACTTGAGCGTCGATT
TTTGTGATGCTCGTCAGGGGGGCGGAGCCTATGGAAAAACGCCAGCAACGCGGCCTTTTTACGGTTCCTG
GCCTTTTGCTGGCCTTTTGCTCACATGTTCTTTCCTGCGTTATCCCCTGATTCTGTGGATAACCGTATTA
CCGCCTTTGAGTGAGCTGATACCGCTCGCCGCAGCCGAACGACCGAGCGCAGCGAGTCAGTGAGCGAGGA
AGCGGAAGAGCGCCTGATGCGGTATTTTCTCCTTACGCATCTGTGCGGTATTTCACACCGCAATGGTGCA
CTCTCAGTACAATCTGCTCTGATGCCGCATAGTTAAGCCAGTATACACTCCGCTATCGCTACGTGACTGG
GTCATGGCTGCGCCCCGACACCCGCCAACACCCGCTGACGCGCCCTGACGGGCTTGTCTGCTCCCGGCAT
CCGCTTACAGACAAGCTGTGACCGTCTCCGGGAGCTGCATGTGTCAGAGGTTTTCACCGTCATCACCGAA
ACGCGCGAGGCAGCTGCGGTAAAGCTCATCAGCGTGGTCGTGAAGCGATTCACAGATGTCTGCCTGTTCA
TCCGCGTCCAGCTCGTTGAGTTTCTCCAGAAGCGTTAATGTCTGGCTTCTGATAAAGCGGGCCATGTTAA
GGGCGGTTTTTTCCTGTTTGGTCACTGATGCCTCCGTGTAAGGGGGATTTCTGTTCATGGGGGTAATGAT
ACCGATGAAACGAGAGAGGATGCTCACGATACGGGTTACTGATGATGAACATGCCCGGTTACTGGAACGT
TGTGAGGGTAAACAACTGGCGGTATGGATGCGGCGGGACCAGAGAAAAATCACTCAGGGTCAATGCCAGC
GCTTCGTTAATACAGATGTAGGTGTTCCACAGGGTAGCCAGCAGCATCCTGCGATGCAGATCCGGAACAT
AATGGTGCAGGGCGCTGACTTCCGCGTTTCCAGACTTTACGAAACACGGAAACCGAAGACCATTCATGTT
GTTGCTCAGGTCGCAGACGTTTTGCAGCAGCAGTCGCTTCACGTTCGCTCGCGTATCGGTGATTCATTCT
GCTAACCAGTAAGGCAACCCCGCCAGCCTAGCCGGGTCCTCAACGACAGGAGCACGATCATGCGCACCCG
TGGCCAGGACCCAACGCTGCCCGAGATGCGCCGCGTGCGGCTGCTGGAGATGGCGGACGCGATGGATATG
TTCTGCCAAGGGTTGGTTTGCGCATTCACAGTTCTCCGCAAGAATTGATTGGCTCCAATTCTTGGAGTGG
TGAATCCGTTAGCGAGGTGCCGCCGGCTTCCATTCAGGTCGAGGTGGCCCGGCTCCATGCACCGCGACGC
AACGCGGGGAGGCAGACAAGGTATAGGGCGGCGCCTACAATCCATGCCAACCCGTTCCATGTGCTCGCCG
AGGCGGCATAAATCGCCGTGACGATCAGCGGTCCAATGATCGAAGTTAGGCTGGTAAGAGCCGCGAGCGA
TCCTTGAAGCTGTCCCTGATGGTCGTCATCTACCTGCCTGGACAGCATGGCCTGCAACGCGGGCATCCCG
ATGCCGCCGGAAGCGAGAAGAATCATAATGGGGAAGGCCATCCAGCCTCGCGTCGCGAACGCCAGCAAGA
CGTAGCCCAGCGCGTCGGCCGCCATGCCGGCGATAATGGCCTGCTTCTCGCCGAAACGTTTGGTGGCGGG
ACCAGTGACGAAGGCTTGAGCGAGGGCGTGCAAGATTCCGAATACCGCAAGCGACAGGCCGATCATCGTC
GCGCTCCAGCGAAAGCGGTCCTCGCCGAAAATGACCCAGAGCGCTGCCGGCACCTGTCCTACGAGTTGCA
TGATAAAGAAGACAGTCATAAGTGCGGCGACGATAGTCATGCCCCGCGCCCACCGGAAGGAGCTGACTGG
GTTGAAGGCTCTCAAGGGCATCGGTCGAGATCCCGGTGCCTAATGAGTGAGCTAACTTACATTAATTGCG
TTGCGCTCACTGCCCGCTTTCCAGTCGGGAAACTGTCGTGCCAGCTGCATTAATGAATCGGCCAACGCGC
GGGGAGAGGCGGTTTGCGTATTGGGCGCCAGGGTGGTTTTTCTTTTCACCAGTGAGACGGGCAACAGCTG
ATTGCCCTTCACCGCCTGGCCCTGAGAGAGTTGCAGCAAGCGGTCCACGCTGGTTTGCCCCAGCAGGCGA
AAATCCTGTTTGATGGTGGTTAACGGCGGGATATAACATGAGCTGTCTTCGGTATCGTCGTATCCCACTA
CCGAGATATCCGCACCAACGCGCAGCCCGGACTCGGTAATGGCGCGCATTGCGCCCAGCGCCATCTGATC
GTTGGCAACCAGCATCGCAGTGGGAACGATGCCCTCATTCAGCATTTGCATGGTTTGTTGAAAACCGGAC
ATGGCACTCCAGTCGCCTTCCCGTTCCGCTATCGGCTGAATTTGATTGCGAGTGAGATATTTATGCCAGC
CAGCCAGACGCAGACGCGCCGAGACAGAACTTAATGGGCCCGCTAACAGCGCGATTTGCTGGTGACCCAA
TGCGACCAGATGCTCCACGCCCAGTCGCGTACCGTCTTCATGGGAGAAAATAATACTGTTGATGGGTGTC
TGGTCAGAGACATCAAGAAATAACGCCGGAACATTAGTGCAGGCAGCTTCCACAGCAATGGCATCCTGGT
CATCCAGCGGATAGTTAATGATCAGCCCACTGACGCGTTGCGCGAGAAGATTGTGCACCGCCGCTTTACA
GGCTTCGACGCCGCTTCGTTCTACCATCGACACCACCACGCTGGCACCCAGTTGATCGGCGCGAGATTTA
ATCGCCGCGACAATTTGCGACGGCGCGTGCAGGGCCAGACTGGAGGTGGCAACGCCAATCAGCAACGACT
GTTTGCCCGCCAGTTGTTGTGCCACGCGGTTGGGAATGTAATTCAGCTCCGCCATCGCCGCTTCCACTTT
TTCCCGCGTTTTCGCAGAAACGTGGCTGGCCTGGTTCACCACGCGGGAAACGGTCTGATAAGAGACACCG
GCATACTCTGCGACATCGTATAACGTTACTGGTTTCACATTCACCACCCTGAATTGACTCTCTTCCGGGC
GCTATCATGCCATACCGCGAAAGGTTTTGCGCCATTCGATGGTGTCCGGGATCTCGACGCTCTCCCTTAT
GCGACTCCTGCATTAGGAAGCAGCCCAGTAGTAGGTTGAGGCCGTTGAGCACCGCCGCCGCAAGGAATGG
TGCATGCAAGGAGATGGCGCCCAACAGTCCCCCGGCCACGGGGC
Features (pLannotate 1.2.2; 22 found; start..end, strand, type, name):
    171..189     +  promoter       T7 promoter: promoter for bacteriophage T7 RNA polymerase
    190..214     +  protein_bind   lac operator: The lac repressor binds to the lac operator to inhibit transcription in E. coli. This inhibition can be relieved by adding lactose or isopropyl-β-D-thiogalactopyranoside (IPTG). lac repressor encoded by lacI
    229..251     +  RBS            RBS: efficient ribosome binding site from bacteriophage T7 gene 10 (Olins and Rangwala, 1989)
    270..286     +  CDS            capTEV™ (fragment): composite tag for in vivo biotinylation, TEV protease cleavage, and 6xHis tagging
    297..314     +  CDS            thrombin site: thrombin recognition and cleavage site
    771..1196    +  CDS            protein A: immunoglobulin binding domains of Staphylocuccus aureus protein A
   1212..2639    +  CDS            tnpA: TN5P_ECOLX - Also known as tnp. Experimental evidence at protein level: Swiss-Prot protein existence level 1. Mediates transposition of transposon Tn5 by a 'cut and paste' mechanism. First, the monomeric transposase binds the 19 bp inverted DNA repeats flanking the transposon. Then, dimerization of the DNA- bound transposase creates a synaptic DNA complex. After nicking of the first DNA strand, excision of the transposon proceeds through a series of intermediates. The transposase then mediates the insertion of the transposon at a new site by strand transfer. The activity of the wild- type tran
   2653..2702    +  CDS            SET1 (fragment): solubility-enhancement tag derived from T7 phage gene 10B
   2710..2757    +  terminator     T7 terminator: transcription terminator for bacteriophage T7 RNA polymerase
   2780..2884    -  CDS            TcR (fragment): tetracycline efflux protein; tet; confers resistance to tetracycline
   2932..2960    -  promoter       tet promoter: E. coli promoter for tetracycline efflux protein gene
   3073..3177    +  promoter       AmpR promoter: bla
   3178..4038    +  CDS            AmpR: β-lactamase; bla; confers resistance to ampicillin, carbenicillin, and related antibiotics
   4209..4797    +  rep_origin     ori: high-copy-number ColE1/pMB1/pBR322/pUC origin of replication
   4983..5122    -  misc_feature   bom: basis of mobility region from pBR322
   5224..5415    -  CDS            rop: Rop protein, which maintains plasmids at low copy number; rop
   5432..5812    +  CDS            YPB1_ECOLX: Protein predicted: Swiss-Prot protein existence level 4. From Escherichia coli.
   6054..6678    -  CDS            TcR (fragment): tetracycline efflux protein; tet; confers resistance to tetracycline
   6693..6714    -  protein_bind   CAP binding site: CAP binding activates transcription in the presence of cAMP. E. coli catabolite activator protein
   6727..7808    -  CDS            lacI: lac repressor; lacI; The lac repressor binds to the lac operator to inhibit transcription in E. coli. This inhibition can be relieved by adding lactose or isopropyl-β-D-thiogalactopyranoside (IPTG).
   7809..7886    -  promoter       lacI promoter: lacI
   7894..149     -  CDS            TcR (fragment) (across the origin): tetracycline efflux protein; tet; confers resistance to tetracycline
