[The description below was written by a language model from this plasmid's Addgene catalogue record, the feature table of its GenBank file and pLannotate feature annotations shown in this document.]
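Description:
pET15bpATnp is a bacterial expression plasmid of about 8 kb, built on the pET15b backbone, that produces a His6-tagged fusion of protein A to a hyperactive form of the Tn5 transposase (Tnp). It replicates in E. coli from a pBR322/ColE1-type origin accompanied by the bom mobility region and the rop gene, which holds copy number down, and it is selected with ampicillin through the bla (AmpR) gene. Residual fragments of the pBR322 tetracycline resistance gene and its promoter remain in the backbone but are not a functional marker.

The expression cassette follows the standard pET layout: a T7 promoter immediately followed by a lac operator, the strong T7 gene 10 ribosome binding site, and a T7 terminator downstream. The plasmid-borne lacI gene supplies the repressor, so transcription is held off until induction with IPTG in a host that provides T7 RNA polymerase. The depositor notes a single-base deletion in lacI that alters the repressor's C-terminal residues and states that this does not affect function. The open reading frame begins with the 6xHis tag and a thrombin cleavage site, continues into the immunoglobulin-binding domains of Staphylococcus aureus protein A, and ends with the Tn5 transposase coding sequence. The transposase is annotated only in the feature table derived from the sequencing result, not in the depositor's GenBank record. The roughly 2.4 kb insert was assembled by Gibson cloning.

The purified protein is intended for antibody-guided chromatin tagmentation (ACT-seq). The protein A moiety binds antibodies directed against histone modifications, tethering the transposase so that it tagments the nearby chromatin. This allows mapping of these marks in low cell numbers and in single cells.
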