Addgene plasmid #121137: pET15bpATnp
Purpose: This vector encode a His6-tagged proteinA-Tnp(hyperactive form) fusion protein.
Depositing lab: Keji Zhao. Depositing organization: National Heart, Lung, and Blood Institute (NHLBI). Publication: Mapping histone modifications in low cell number and single cells using antibody-guided chromatin tagmentation (ACT-seq). Carter B, Ku WL, Kang JY, Hu G, Perrie J, Tang Q, Zhao K. Nat Commun. 2019 Aug 20;10(1):3747. doi: 10.1038/s41467-019-11559-1. PubMed 31431618.
Backbone
  Vector backbone: pET15b
  Total vector size (bp): 8028
  Vector type: Bacterial Expression
Growth in bacteria
  Bacterial resistance: Ampicillin, 100 μg/mL
  Growth temperature: 37°C
  Growth strain: DH5alpha
  Copy number: Unknown
Gene/Insert
  Gene/Insert name: Protein A-Tnp (alt name: His6pA-Tnp)
  Species: E. coli
  Insert size (bp): 2388
  Promoter: T7
  Tag / fusion protein: his (N terminal on insert)
  Cloning method: Gibson Cloning
  Sequencing primers: 5′ T7 promoter primer; 3′ T7 terminator primer
Terms and licenses: Academic/Nonprofit Terms; Industry Terms: Not Available to Industry
Depositor comments: There is a single bp deletion in LacI that changes the C terminal coding sequence to FPDWKAGSERNAINVS. This change does not affect function. Please visit https://doi.org/10.1101/571208 for bioRxiv preprint.
How to cite: pET15bpATnp was a gift from Keji Zhao (Addgene plasmid # 121137 ; http://n2t.net/addgene:121137 ; RRID:Addgene_121137)
